>Addgene plasmid #43715 | III-TTAA | depositor partial sequence | sequence record 58980 | III-TTAA sequence 426 bps
CGTCTCGGCTCACCCCAGAGCAGGTCGTGGCCATTGCCTCGAATGGAGGGGGCAAACAGGCGTTGGAAAC
CGTACAACGATTGCTGCCGGTGCTGTGCCAAGCGCACGGACTCACCCCAGAGCAGGTCGTGGCCATTGCC
TCGAATGGAGGGGGCAAACAGGCGTTGGAAACCGTACAACGATTGCTGCCGGTGCTGTGCCAAGCGCACG
GCCTCACCCCAGAGCAGGTCGTGGCAATCGCCTCCAACATTGGCGGGAAACAGGCACTCGAGACTGTCCA
GCGCCTGCTTCCCGTGCTGTGCCAAGCGCACGGATTAACCCCAGAGCAGGTCGTGGCAATCGCCTCCAAC
ATTGGCGGGAAACAGGCACTCGAGACTGTCCAGCGCCTGCTTCCCGTGCTGTGCCAAGCGCACGGACTCA
GAGACG
