>Addgene plasmid #43715 | III-TTAA | addgene partial sequence | sequence record 61763 | M13-F20
TATNTTGGGCGATTGGGCCCTCTGATGCATGCTCGAGCGGCCGCCAGTGTGATGGATATCTGCAGAATTC
GCCCTTGCCGTCCTAGCGCGTCTCGGCTCACCCCAGAGCAGGTCGTGGCCATTGCCTCGAATGGAGGGGG
CAAACAGGCGTTGGAAACCGTACAACGATTGCTGCCGGTGCTGTGCCAAGCGCACGGACTCACCCCAGAG
CAGGTCGTGGCCATTGCCTCGAATGGAGGGGGCAAACAGGCGTTGGAAACCGTACAACGATTGCTGCCGG
TGCTGTGCCAAGCGCACGGCCTCACCCCAGAGCAGGTCGTGGCAATCGCCTCCAACATTGGCGGGAAACA
GGCACTCGAGACTGTCCAGCGCCTGCTTCCCGTGCTGTGCCAAGCGCACGGATTAACCCCAGAGCAGGTC
GTGGCAATCGCCTCCAACATTGGCGGGAAACAGGCACTCGAGACTGTCCAGCGCCTGCTTCCCGTGCTGT
GCCAAGCGCACGGACTCAGAGACGTGGGCACAGGAAAGAAGGGCGAATTCCAGCACACTGGCGGCCGTTA
CTAGTGGATCCGAGCTCGGTACCAAGCTTGATGCATAGCTTGAGTATTCTATAGTGTCACCTAAATAGCT
TGGCGTAATCATGGTCATAGCTGTTTCCTGTGTGAAATTGTTATCCGCTCACAATTCCACACAACATACG
AGCCGGAAGCATAAAGTGTAAAGCCTGGGGTGCCTAATGAGTGAGCTAACTCACATTAATTGCGTTGCGC
TCACTGCCCGCTTTCCAGTCGGGAAACCTGTCGTGCCAGCTGCATTAATGAATCGGCCAACGCGCGGGGA
GAGGCGGTTTGCGTATTGGGCGCTCTTCCGCTTCCTCGCTCACTGACTCGCTGCGCTCGGTCGTTCGGCT
GCGGCGAGCGGTATCACTCATCAAGCGTANNGTTCNAATCGGNACAAAATTACANNANAATTNNNNNNAN
AANNNNNNNAANNAANNTNNNNNANNAAANNTGNNNNNNNNNGNNNNNANNNNNTAAANGNNNCCTTGNN
TTTTTNTTTNTNCNNANCCCCCCGNCCNNTTNNAAAAAANTNAANNTTNANTNNAAAANTGNNAAANCCC
NANAGAANTTAAAAAATTNNNGGNTTTTCN
