>Addgene plasmid #43715 | III-TTAA | addgene partial sequence | sequence record 61765 | M13-F20 5'-TGTAAAACGACGGCCAGT-3'
TTGGGCGATTGGGCCCTCTGATGCATGCTCGAGCGGCCGCCAGTGTGATGGATATCTGCAGAATTCGCCC
TTGCCGTCCTAGCGCGTCTCGGCTCACCCCAGAGCAGGTCGTGGCCATTGCCTCGAATGGAGGGGGCAAA
CAGGCGTTGGAAACCGTACAACGATTGCTGCCGGTGCTGTGCCAAGCGCACGGACTCACCCCAGAGCAGG
TCGTGGCCATTGCCTCGAATGGAGGGGGCAAACAGGCGTTGGAAACCGTACAACGATTGCTGCCGGTGCT
GTGCCAAGCGCACGGCCTCACCCCAGAGCAGGTCGTGGCAATCGCCTCCAACATTGGCGGGAAACAGGCA
CTCGAGACTGTCCAGCGCCTGCTTCCCGTGCTGTGCCAAGCGCACGGATTAACCCCAGAGCAGGTCGTGG
CAATCGCCTCCAACATTGGCGGGAAACAGGCACTCGAGACTGTCCAGCGCCTGCTTCCCGTGCTGTGCCA
AGCGCACGGACTCAGAGACGTGGGCACAGGAAAGAAGGGCGAATTCCAGCACACTGGCGGCCGTTACTAG
TGGATCCGAGCTCGGTACCAAGCTTGATGCATAGCTTGAGTATTCTATAGTGTCACCTAAATAGCTTGGC
GTAATCATGGTCATAGCTGTTTCCTGTGTGAAATTGTTATCCGCTCACAATTCCACACAACATACGAGCC
GGAAGCATAAAGTGTAAAGCCTGGGGTGCCTAATGAGTGAGCTAACTCACATTAATTGCGTTGCGCTCAC
TGCCCGCTTTCCAGTCGGGAAACCTGTCGTGCCAGCTGCATTAATGAATCGGCCAACGCGCGGGGAGAGG
CGGTTTGCGTATTGGGCGCTCTTCCGCTTCCTCGCTCACTGACTCGCTGCGCTCGGTCGTTCGGCTGCGG
CGAGCGGTATCACTCATCAAGCGTA
