[The description below was written by a language model from this plasmid's Addgene catalogue record.]
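Description:
III-TTAA is a bacterial cloning plasmid built on the commercial pCRII-TOPO backbone (about 4 kb without insert), into which a 426 bp synthetic fragment was placed by TOPO cloning. It is a high-copy plasmid maintained in E. coli, and it is selectable with both ampicillin and kanamycin, reflecting the two resistance markers carried by this backbone. The insert lies between the T7 and M13-reverse priming sites, which are the recorded sequencing primer positions. No feature table accompanies the record, so the origin of replication and other backbone elements are not itemised here. The vector type gives no indication of any expression function in mammalian cells.

The record describes the insert only by its name and as synthetic, without spelling out what it encodes. The associated publication describes a TALEN genome-editing system used to generate human stem cell-based disease models. In that context, the name suggests a pre-assembled block of four TAL effector repeat units recognising the bases T-T-A-A, with "III" plausibly marking the position that block occupies in a modular, hierarchical assembly of a full TALE DNA-binding array. This reading is an inference from the name, the insert size and the publication rather than something stated in the catalogue fields. On that basis, the plasmid would serve as one member of a library of storage or donor clones from which repeat modules are taken and combined into a TALEN expression vector, not as a stand-alone functional nuclease construct.
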