Addgene plasmid #43715: III-TTAA
Depositing lab: Chad Cowan & Kiran Musunuru. Depositing organization: Harvard University. Publication: A TALEN Genome-Editing System for Generating Human Stem Cell-Based Disease Models. Ding Q, Lee YK, Schaefer EA, Peters DT, Veres A, Kim K, Kuperwasser N, Motola DL, Meissner TB, Hendriks WT, Trevisan M, Gupta RM, Moisan A, Banks E, Friesen M, Schinzel RT, Xia F, Tang A, Xia Y, Figueroa E, Wann A, Ahfeldt T, Daheron L, Zhang F, Rubin LL, Peng LF, Chung RT, Musunuru K, Cowan CA. Cell Stem Cell. 2012 Dec 12. pii: S1934-5909(12)00645-5. doi: 10.1016/j.stem.2012.11.011. PubMed 23246482.
Backbone
  Vector backbone: pCRII-TOPO
  Backbone manufacturer: Invitrogen
  Backbone size w/o insert (bp): 3973
  Vector type: Bacterial Cloning
Growth in bacteria
  Bacterial resistance: Ampicillin and Kanamycin, 100 & 50 μg/mL
  Growth temperature: 37°C
  Growth strain: Top10
  Copy number: High Copy
Gene/Insert
  Gene/Insert name: III-TTAA
  Species: Synthetic
  Insert size (bp): 426
  Cloning method: TOPO Cloning
  Sequencing primers: 5′ T7; 3′ M13-rev
Terms and licenses: Academic/Nonprofit Terms; Industry Terms: Not Available to Industry
How to cite: III-TTAA was a gift from Chad Cowan & Kiran Musunuru (Addgene plasmid # 43715 ; http://n2t.net/addgene:43715 ; RRID:Addgene_43715)
